Addgene plasmid #138100: pYPQ133-STU-As
Purpose: (Empty Backbone) Golden Gate entry vector for 3rd crRNA cloning with AsCas12a crRNA scaffold flanked by HH and HDV ribozymes
Depositing lab: Yiping Qi. Depositing organization: University of Maryland, College Park. Publication: Expanding the scope of plant genome engineering with Cas12a orthologs and highly multiplexable editing systems. Zhang Y, Ren Q, Tang X, Liu S, Malzahn AA, Zhou J, Wang J, Yin D, Pan C, Yuan M, Huang L, Yang H, Zhao Y, Fang Q, Zheng X, Tian L, Cheng Y, Le Y, McCoy B, Franklin L, Selengut JD, Mount SM, Que Q, Zhang Y, Qi Y. Nat Commun. 2021 Mar 29;12(1):1944. doi: 10.1038/s41467-021-22330-w. PubMed 33782402.
Backbone
  Vector backbone: pYPQ133A
  Vector type: Plant Expression, CRISPR
Growth in bacteria
  Bacterial resistance: Tetracycline, 10 μg/mL
  Growth temperature: 37°C
  Growth strain: DH5alpha
  Copy number: High Copy
Gene/Insert
  Cloning method: Restriction Enzyme
Terms and licenses: Academic/Nonprofit Terms; Industry Terms: Not Available to Industry
How to cite: pYPQ133-STU-As was a gift from Yiping Qi (Addgene plasmid # 138100 ; http://n2t.net/addgene:138100 ; RRID:Addgene_138100)
