[The description below was written by a language model from this plasmid's Addgene catalogue record and pLannotate feature annotations shown in this document.]
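Description:
pYPQ133-STU-As is a small (about 3.2 kb) empty Golden Gate entry vector built on the pYPQ133A backbone and catalogued as a plant expression/CRISPR plasmid. It is designed to receive the third crRNA in a multiplexed AsCas12a guide array. It is propagated in E. coli from a high-copy ColE1/pUC-type origin and selected with tetracycline, through a TcR efflux gene driven by its native tet promoter. The automated annotation also picks up short fragments of lacI, KanR and an RSF origin, a T7 promoter, and the rrnB T1 and T2 terminators. These look like backbone remnants or insulating elements rather than functional parts of the payload.

According to the catalogue entry, the working cassette is an AsCas12a crRNA scaffold flanked by a hammerhead (HH) ribozyme and an HDV ribozyme, with a cloning site where a user-chosen spacer is inserted by restriction-enzyme cloning. Once the unit is transcribed as part of a longer RNA, the two self-cleaving ribozymes cut at each end and release a precisely trimmed crRNA, without the need for a dedicated small-RNA promoter for each guide. The feature table detects only a partial hammerhead ribozyme match in this region. The scaffold, the HDV ribozyme and the Golden Gate sites are not annotated, and no plant promoter is listed, so expression presumably depends on the vector into which the crRNA units are later assembled. The plasmid is used as one position-specific module in a set for assembling several crRNAs for multiplexed Cas12a genome editing in plants.
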