Features (pLannotate 1.2.2; 11 found; start..end, strand, type, name):
      1..54      -  CDS            lacI (fragment): lac repressor; lacI; The lac repressor binds to the lac operator to inhibit transcription in E. coli. This inhibition can be relieved by adding lactose or isopropyl-β-D-thiogalactopyranoside (IPTG).
     56..180     -  rep_origin     RSF ori (fragment): Plasmids containing the RSF 1030 origin of replication can be propagated in E. coli cells that contain additional plasmids with compatible origins.
    196..224     +  promoter       tet promoter: E. coli promoter for tetracycline efflux protein gene
    272..1462    +  CDS            TcR: tetracycline efflux protein; tet; confers resistance to tetracycline
   1560..1634    +  CDS            KanR (fragment): aminoglycoside phosphotransferase; aphA-3; confers resistance to kanamycin
   1637..1655    -  promoter       T7 promoter: promoter for bacteriophage T7 RNA polymerase
   1771..1794    +  misc_RNA       sTRSV HHRz (fragment): hammerhead ribozyme from the tobacco ringspot virus satellite RNA (Khvorova et al., 2003)
   2029..2617    +  rep_origin     ori: high-copy-number ColE1/pMB1/pBR322/pUC origin of replication
   2800..2892    +  CDS            lacI (fragment): lac repressor; lacI; The lac repressor binds to the lac operator to inhibit transcription in E. coli. This inhibition can be relieved by adding lactose or isopropyl-β-D-thiogalactopyranoside (IPTG).
   2947..2974    -  terminator     rrnB T2 terminator: transcription terminator T2 from the E. coli rrnB gene
   3106..3149    +  terminator     rrnB T1 terminator: Escherichia coli rrnB; transcription terminator T1 from the E. coli rrnB gene
>Addgene plasmid #138100 | pYPQ133-STU-As | addgene full sequence | sequence record 271957 | Addgene NGS Result
CTGCATTAATGAATCGGCCAACGCGCGGGGAGAGGCGGTTTGCGTATTGGGCGCTCTTCCGCTTCCTCGC
TCACTGACTCGCTGCGCTCGGTCGTTCGGCTGCGGCGAGCGGTATCAGCTCACTCAAAGGCGGTAATACG
GTTATCCACAGAATCAGGGGATAACGCAGGAAAGAACATGAATTAATTCTCATGTTTGACAGCTTATCAT
CGATTAGCTTTAATGCGGTAGTTTATCACAGTTAAATTGCTAACGCAGTCAGGCACCGTGTATGAAATCT
AACAATGCGCTCATCGTCATCCTCGGCACCGTCACCCTGGATGCTGTAGGCATAGGCTTGGTTATGCCGG
TACTGCCGGGCCTCTTGCGGGATATCGTCCATTCCGACAGCATCGCCAGTCACTATGGCGTGCTGCTAGC
GCTATATGCGTTGATGCAATTTCTATGCGCACCCGTTCTCGGAGCACTGTCCGACCGCTTTGGCCGCCGC
CCAGTCCTGCTCGCTTCGCTACTTGGAGCCACTATCGACTACGCGATCATGGCGACCACACCCGTCCTGT
GGATTCTCTACGCCGGACGCATCGTGGCCGGCATCACCGGCGCCACAGGTGCGGTTGCTGGCGCCTATAT
CGCCGACATCACCGATGGGGAAGATCGGGCTCGCCACTTCGGGCTCATGAGCGCTTGTTTCGGCGTGGGT
ATGGTGGCAGGCCCCGTGGCCGGGGGACTGTTGGGCGCCATCTCCTTACATGCACCATTCCTTGCGGCGG
CGGTGCTCAACGGCCTCAACCTACTACTGGGCTGCTTCCTAATGCAGGAGTCGCATAAGGGAGAGCGCCG
ACCCATGCCCTTGAGAGCCTTCAACCCAGTCAGCTCCTTCCGGTGGGCGCGGGGCATGACTATCGTCGCC
GCACTTATGACTGTCTTCTTTATCATGCAACTCGTAGGACAGGTGCCGGCAGCGCTCTGGGTCATTTTCG
GCGAGGACCGCTTTCGCTGGAGCGCGACGATGATCGGCCTGTCGCTTGCGGTATTCGGAATCTTGCACGC
CCTCGCTCAAGCCTTCGTCACTGGTCCCGCCACCAAACGTTTCGGCGAGAAGCAGGCCATTATCGCCGGC
ATGGCGGCCGACGCGCTGGGCTACGTCTTGCTGGCGTTCGCGACGCGAGGCTGGATGGCCTTCCCCATTA
TGATTCTTCTCGCTTCCGGCGGCATCGGGATGCCCGCGTTGCAGGCCATGCTGTCCAGGCAGGTAGATGA
CGACCATCAGGGACAGCTTCAAGGATCGCTCGCGGCTCTTACCAGCCTAACTTCGATCATTGGACCGCTG
ATCGTCACGGCGATTTATGCCGCCTCGGCGAGCACATGGAACGGGTTGGCATGGATTGTAGGCGCCGCCC
TATACCTTGTCTGCCTCCCCGCGTTGCGTCGCGGTGCATGGAGCCGGGCCACCTCGACCTGAATGGAAGC
CGGCGGCACCTCGCTAACGGATTCACCACTCCAAGAATTGGAGCCAATCAATTCTTGCGGAGAACTGTGA
ATGCGCAAACCAACCCTTGATCGGGGAAGAACAGTATGTCGAGCTATTTTTTGACTTACTGGGGATCAAG
CCTGATTGGGAGAAAATAAAATATCCCCTATAGTGAGTCGTATTACATGGTCATAGCTGTTTCCTGGCAG
CTCTGGCCCGTGTCTCAAAATCTCTGATGTTACATTGCACAAGATAAAAATATATCATCATGCCTCCTCT
AGAGGTCTCAGGACAAATTACTGATGAGTCCGTGAGGACGAAACGAGTAAGCTCGTCTAATTTCTACTCT
TGTAGATGAGACGGAGCTCAGTCTGACCGCGGCGTCTCTGGCCGGCATGGTCCCAGCCTCCTCGCTGGCG
CCGGCTGGGCAACATGCTTCGGCATGGCGAATGGGACCCAGGGAGACCCTCGAGCCACCCATGACCAAAA
TCCCTTAACGTGAGTTACGCGTCGTTCCACTGAGCGTCAGACCCCGTAGAAAAGATCAAAGGATCTTCTT
GAGATCCTTTTTTTCTGCGCGTAATCTGCTGCTTGCAAACAAAAAAACCACCGCTACCAGCGGTGGTTTG
TTTGCCGGATCAAGAGCTACCAACTCTTTTTCCGAAGGTAACTGGCTTCAGCAGAGCGCAGATACCAAAT
ACTGTTCTTCTAGTGTAGCCGTAGTTAGGCCACCACTTCAAGAACTCTGTAGCACCGCCTACATACCTCG
CTCTGCTAATCCTGTTACCAGTGGCTGCTGCCAGTGGCGATAAGTCGTGTCTTACCGGGTTGGACTCAAG
ACGATAGTTACCGGATAAGGCGCAGCGGTCGGGCTGAACGGGGGGTTCGTGCACACAGCCCAGCTTGGAG
CGAACGACCTACACCGAACTGAGATACCTACAGCGTGAGCTATGAGAAAGCGCCACGCTTCCCGAAGGGA
GAAAGGCGGACAGGTATCCGGTAAGCGGCAGGGTCGGAACAGGAGAGCGCACGAGGGAGCTTCCAGGGGG
AAACGCCTGGTATCTTTATAGTCCTGTCGGGTTTCGCCACCTCTGACTTGAGCGTCGATTTTTGTGATGC
TCGTCAGGGGGGCGGAGCCTATGGAAAAACGCCAGCAACGCGGCCTTTTTACGGTTCCTGGCCTTTTGCT
GGCCTTTTGCTCACATGTTCTTTCCTGCGTTATCCCCTGATTCTGTGGATAACCGTATTACCGCCTTTGA
GTGAGCTGATACCGCTCGCCGCAGCCGAACGACCGAGCGCAGCGAGTCAGTGAGCGAGGAAGCGGAAGAG
CGCCCAATACGCAAACCGCCTCTCCCCGCGCGTTGGCCGATTCATTAATGCAGCTGGCACGACAGGTTTC
CCGACTGGAAAGCGGGCAGTGAGCGCAACGCAATTAATACGCGTACCGCTAGCCAGGAAGAGTTTGTAGA
AACGCAAAAAGGCCATCCGTCAGGATGGCCTTCTGCTTAGTTTGATGCCTGGCAGTTTATGGCGGGCGTC
CTGCCCGCCACCCTCCGGGCCGTTGCTTCACAACGTTCAAATCCGCTCCCGGCGGATTTGTCCTACTCAG
GAGAGCGTTCACCGACAAACAACAGATAAAACGAAAGGCCCAGTCTTCCGACTGAGCCTTTCGTTTTATT
TGATGCCTGGCAGTTCCCTACTCTCGCGTT
